Addgene plasmid #174737: pCLXSN(GFP)-myc-BioID-C
Purpose: (Empty Backbone) Overexpresion
Depositing lab: Shao-Cong Sun. Depositing organization: University of Texas MD Anderson Cancer Center. Publication: Preventing abnormal NF-kappaB activation and autoimmunity by Otub1-mediated p100 stabilization. Li Y, Yang JY, Xie X, Jie Z, Zhang L, Shi J, Lin D, Gu M, Zhou X, Li HS, Watowich SS, Jain A, Yun Jung S, Qin J, Cheng X, Sun SC. Cell Res. 2019 Jun;29(6):474-485. doi: 10.1038/s41422-019-0174-3. Epub 2019 May 13. PubMed 31086255.
Backbone
  Vector backbone: pCLXSN(GFP)
  Vector type: Retroviral
Growth in bacteria
  Bacterial resistance: Ampicillin, 100 μg/mL
  Growth temperature: 37°C
  Growth strain: NEB Stable
  Copy number: High Copy
Gene/Insert
  Gene/Insert name: None
Terms and licenses: Academic/Nonprofit Terms; Industry Terms: Not Available to Industry
How to cite: pCLXSN(GFP)-myc-BioID-C was a gift from Shao-Cong Sun (Addgene plasmid # 174737 ; http://n2t.net/addgene:174737 ; RRID:Addgene_174737)
