[The description below was written by a language model from this plasmid's Addgene catalogue record and pLannotate feature annotations shown in this document.]
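Description:
pCLXSN(GFP)-myc-BioID-C is an empty gammaretroviral transfer vector built on the pCLXSN(GFP) backbone, intended for overexpressing a protein of interest as a fusion to the BioID proximity-labelling enzyme. It is maintained in E. coli through a high-copy ColE1/pUC-type origin and an ampicillin resistance gene. The plasmid backbone also carries an SV40 origin, an SV40 poly(A) signal and assorted SV40 and pBR322 remnants (small t/large T, rop, bom, lacI and lacZα fragments) that appear to be cloning leftovers rather than functional parts.

The viral cassette begins with a hybrid 5′ end in which the CMV immediate-early enhancer and promoter are joined to a truncated 5′ LTR. This arrangement drives strong transcription of the viral genomic RNA in transfected packaging cells. It is followed by a Ψ packaging signal and a truncated gag segment lacking its start codon, which supports efficient encapsidation without encoding Gag. Downstream sits BirA(R118G), the promiscuous E. coli biotin ligase that biotinylates nearby proteins. The name indicates a myc epitope tag and, plausibly, a layout that puts BioID at the C-terminus of an inserted protein, but neither the myc tag nor the cloning site is annotated in the feature table, and the catalogue lists no insert. An internal SV40 enhancer/early promoter then drives EGFP, which takes the place of the neomycin resistance gene, of which only a short fragment remains, so transduced cells are identified or sorted by fluorescence rather than G418 selection. A Moloney murine leukemia virus 3′ LTR closes the provirus.

After a gene of interest is cloned in frame and virus is produced, typical use is stable transduction of mammalian cells. Biotinylated neighbours of the bait are then captured to map its interaction partners.
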