Features (pLannotate 1.2.2; 27 found; start..end, strand, type, name):
      3..382     +  enhancer       CMV enhancer: human cytomegalovirus immediate early enhancer
    383..586     +  promoter       CMV promoter: human cytomegalovirus (CMV) immediate early promoter
    587..762     +  LTR            5' LTR (truncated): truncated long terminal repeat from Moloney murine sarcoma virus
    884..1158    +  misc_feature   MESV Ψ (fragment): packaging signal of murine embryonic stem cell virus
   1225..1641    +  CDS            gag (truncated): truncated Moloney murine leukemia virus (MMLV) gag gene lacking the start codon
   1691..2650    +  CDS            BirA(R118G): promiscuous R118G mutant of the E. coli biotin protein ligase (Cronan, 2005) also known as BirA* or BioID
   2724..3053    +  promoter       SV40 promoter: SV40 enhancer and early promoter
   3112..3831    +  CDS            EGFP: the original enhanced GFP (Yang et al., 1996) mammalian codon-optimized
   3839..3877    +  CDS            NeoR/KanR (fragment): aminoglycoside phosphotransferase confers resistance to neomycin, kanamycin, and G418 (Geneticin®)
   3937..4530    +  LTR            LTR: long terminal repeat from Moloney murine leukemia virus
   4599..4639    +  CDS            rop (fragment): Rop protein, which maintains plasmids at low copy number; rop
   4741..4780    +  misc_feature   bom (fragment): basis of mobility region from pBR322
   4799..4873    +  CDS            small t antigen (fragment): SV40 (simian virus 40) small t antigen
   4875..4940    +  intron         small t intron: SV40 (simian virus 40) small t antigen intron
   5070..5090    +  CDS            SV40 NLS: nuclear localization signal of SV40 (simian virus 40) large T antigen
   5097..5231    +  CDS            LT_POVHA (fragment): Protein inferred from homology: Swiss-Prot protein existence level 3. Isoform large T antigen is a key early protein essential for both driving viral replication and inducing cellular transformation. Plays a role in viral genome replication by driving entry of quiescent cells into the cell cycle and by autoregulating the synthesis of viral early mRNA. Displays highly oncogenic activities by corrupting the host cellular checkpoint mechanisms that guard cell division and the transcription, replication, and repair of DNA. Participates in the modulation of cellular gene expression preceeding viral
   5256..5339    +  CDS            large T antigen (fragment): large T antigen from SV40 (simian virus 40)
   5362..5496    +  polyA_signal   SV40 poly(A) signal: SV40 polyadenylation signal
   5845..5943    -  CDS            VP1_POVMP (fragment): Experimental evidence at protein level: Swiss-Prot protein existence level 1. Forms an icosahedral capsid with a T=7 symmetry and a 40 nm diameter. The capsid is composed of 72 pentamers linked to each other by disulfide bonds and associated with VP2 or VP3 proteins. Interacts with terminal alpha(2,3)-linked sialic acids on the cell surface to provide virion attachment to target cell. This attachment induces virion internalization predominantly through caveolin-mediated endocytosis. Once attached, the virion is internalized by caveolin- mediated endocytosis and traffics to the endoplasmic reti
   5954..6088    +  rep_origin     SV40 ori: SV40 origin of replication
   6087..6141    -  CDS            lacI (fragment): lac repressor; lacI; The lac repressor binds to the lac operator to inhibit transcription in E. coli. This inhibition can be relieved by adding lactose or isopropyl-β-D-thiogalactopyranoside (IPTG).
   6324..6912    -  rep_origin     ori: high-copy-number ColE1/pMB1/pBR322/pUC origin of replication
   7083..7943    -  CDS            AmpR: β-lactamase; bla; confers resistance to ampicillin, carbenicillin, and related antibiotics
   7944..8048    -  promoter       AmpR promoter: bla
   8143..8178    +  CDS            rop (fragment): Rop protein, which maintains plasmids at low copy number; rop
   8280..8379    +  misc_feature   bom (fragment): basis of mobility region from pBR322
   8385..8452    -  CDS            lacZα (fragment): LacZα fragment of β-galactosidase; lacZ fragment
>Addgene plasmid #174737 | pCLXSN(GFP)-myc-BioID-C | addgene full sequence | sequence record 343217 | Addgene NGS Result
TTGACATTGATTATTGACTAGTTATTAATAGTAATCAATTACGGGGTCATTAGTTCATAGCCCATATATG
GAGTTCCGCGTTACATAACTTACGGTAAATGGCCCGCCTGGCTGACCGCCCAACGACCCCCGCCCATTGA
CGTCAATAATGACGTATGTTCCCATAGTAACGCCAATAGGGACTTTCCATTGACGTCAATGGGTGGAGTA
TTTACGGTAAACTGCCCACTTGGCAGTACATCAAGTGTATCATATGCCAAGTACGCCCCCTATTGACGTC
AATGACGGTAAATGGCCCGCCTGGCATTATGCCCAGTACATGACCTTATGGGACTTTCCTACTTGGCAGT
ACATCTACGTATTAGTCATCGCTATTACCATGGTGATGCGGTTTTGGCAGTACATCAATGGGCGTGGATA
GCGGTTTGACTCACGGGGATTTCCAAGTCTCCACCCCATTGACGTCAATGGGAGTTTGTTTTGGCACCAA
AATCAACGGGACTTTCCAAAATGTCGTAACAACTCCGCCCCATTGACGCAAATGGGCGGTAGGCGTGTAC
GGTGGGAGGTCTATATAAGCAGAGCTCAATAAAAGAGCCCACAACCCCTCACTCGGCGCGCCAGTCTTCC
GATAGACTGCGTCGCCCGGGTACCCGTATTCCCAATAAAGCCTCTTGCTGTTTGCATCCGAATCGTGGTC
TCGCTGTTCCTTGGGAGGGTCTCCTCTGAGTGATTGACTACCCACGACGGGGGTCTTTCATTTGGGGGCT
CGTCCGGGATTTGGAGACCCCTGCCCAGGGACCACCGACCCACCACCGGGAGGTAAGCTGGCCAGCAACT
TATCTGTGTCTGTCCGATTGTCTAGTGTCTATGTTTGATGTTATGCGCCTGCGTCTGTACTAGTTAGCTA
ACTAGCTCTGTATCTGGCGGACCCGTGGTGGAACTGACGAGTTCTGAACACCCGGCCGCAACCCTGGGAG
ACGTCCCAGGGACTTTGGGGGCCGTTTTTGTGGCCCGACCTGAGGAAGGGAGTCGATGTGGAATCCGACC
CCGTCAGGATATGTGGTTCTGGTAGGAGACGAGAACCTAAAACAGTTCCCGCCTCCGTCTGAATTTTTGC
TTTCGGTTTGGAACCGAAGCCGCGCGTCTTGTCTGCTGCAGCGCTGCAGCATCGTTCTGTGTTGTCTCTG
TCTGACTGTGTTTCTGTATTTGTCTGAAAATTAGGGCCAGACTGTTACCACTCCCTTAAGTTTGACCTTA
GGTCACTGGAAAGATGTCGAGCGGATCGCTCACAACCAGTCGGTAGATGTCAAGAAGAGACGTTGGGTTA
CCTTCTGCTCTGCAGAATGGCCAACCTTTAACGTCGGATGGCCGCGAGACGGCACCTTTAACCGAGACCT
CATCACCCAGGTTAAGATCAAGGTCTTTTCACCTGGCCCGCATGGACACCCAGACCAGGTCCCCTACATC
GTGACCTGGGAAGCCTTGGCTTTTGACCCCCCTCCCTGGGTCAAGCCCTTTGTACACCCTAAGCCTCCGC
CTCCTCTTCCTCCATCCGCCCCGTCTCTCCCCCTTGAACCTCCTCGTTCGACCCCGCCTCGATCCTCCCT
TTATCCAGCCCTCACTCCTTCTCTAGGCGCCGGAATTGGCCACCATGGAACAAAAACTCATCTCAGAAGA
GGATCTCGACAAGGACAACACCGTGCCCCTGAAGCTGATCGCCCTGCTGGCCAACGGCGAGTTCCACTCT
GGCGAGCAGCTGGGAGAGACCCTGGGAATGAGCAGAGCCGCCATCAACAAGCACATCCAGACACTGAGAG
ACTGGGGAGTGGACGTGTTCACCGTGCCTGGCAAGGGCTACAGCCTGCCTGAGCCTATCCAGCTGCTGAA
CGCCAAGCAGATCCTGGGACAGCTGGATGGCGGAAGCGTGGCCGTGCTGCCTGTGATCGACTCCACCAAT
CAGTACCTGCTGGACAGAATCGGAGAGCTGAAGTCCGGCGACGCCTGCATCGCCGAGTACCAGCAGGCTG
GCAGAGGAGGCAGAGGACGGAAGTGGTTCAGCCCATTCGGAGCCAACCTGTACCTGTCCATGTTCTGGAG
ACTGGAGCAGGGACCTGCTGCTGCCATCGGACTGAGTCTGGTGATCGGAATCGTGATGGCCGAGGTGCTG
AGAAAGCTGGGAGCCGACAAGGTGAGAGTGAAGTGGCCTAATGACCTGTACCTCCAGGACCGCAAGCTGG
CTGGCATCCTGGTGGAGCTGACAGGCAAGACAGGCGATGCCGCTCAGATCGTGATCGGAGCCGGAATCAA
CATGGCCATGAGAAGAGTGGAGGAGAGCGTGGTGAACCAGGGCTGGATCACCCTGCAGGAGGCTGGCATC
AACCTGGACCGGAACACCCTGGCCGCCATGCTGATCAGAGAGCTGAGAGCCGCTCTGGAGCTGTTCGAGC
AGGAGGGACTGGCTCCTTACCTGAGCAGATGGGAGAAGCTGGACAACTTCATCAACAGACCTGTGAAGCT
GATCATCGGCGACAAGGAAATCTTCGGCATCTCCAGAGGAATCGACAAGCAGGGAGCTCTGCTGCTGGAG
CAGGACGGAATCATCAAGCCCTGGATGGGCGGAGAAATCTCCCTGAGAAGCGCAGAGAAGCTCGAGCGGC
CGCCACTGTGCTGGATATCTGCAGAATTCCACCACACTGGACTAGTGGATCCGGCTGTGGAATGTGTGTC
AGTTAGGGTGTGGAAAGTCCCCAGGCTCCCCAGCAGGCAGAAGTATGCAAAGCATGCATCTCAATTAGTC
AGCAACCAGGTGTGGAAAGTCCCCAGGCTCCCCAGCAGGCAGAAGTATGCAAAGCATGCATCTCAATTAG
TCAGCAACCATAGTCCCGCCCCTAACTCCGCCCATCCCGCCCCTAACTCCGCCCAGTTCCGCCCATTCTC
CGCCCCATGGCTGACTAATTTTTTTTATTTATGCAGAGGCCGAGGCCGCCTCGGCCTCTGAGCTATTCCA
GAAGTAGTGAGGAGGCTTTTTTGGAGGCCTAGGCTTTTGCAAAAAGCTTGGGCTGCAGGTCGAGGCGGAT
CTGATCAAGAGACAGGATGAGCATCGATACCATGGTGAGCAAGGGCGAGGAGCTGTTCACCGGGGTGGTG
CCCATCCTGGTCGAGCTGGACGGCGACGTAAACGGCCACAAGTTCAGCGTGTCCGGCGAGGGCGAGGGCG
ATGCCACCTACGGCAAGCTGACCCTGAAGTTCATCTGCACCACCGGCAAGCTGCCCGTGCCCTGGCCCAC
CCTCGTGACCACCCTGACCTACGGCGTGCAGTGCTTCAGCCGCTACCCCGACCACATGAAGCAGCACGAC
TTCTTCAAGTCCGCCATGCCCGAAGGCTACGTCCAGGAGCGCACCATCTTCTTCAAGGACGACGGCAACT
ACAAGACCCGCGCCGAGGTGAAGTTCGAGGGCGACACCCTGGTGAACCGCATCGAGCTGAAGGGCATCGA
CTTCAAGGAGGACGGCAACATCCTGGGGCACAAGCTGGAGTACAACTACAACAGCCACAACGTCTATATC
ATGGCCGACAAGCAGAAGAACGGCATCAAGGTGAACTTCAAGATCCGCCACAACATCGAGGACGGCAGCG
TGCAGCTCGCCGACCACTACCAGCAGAACACCCCCATCGGCGACGGCCCCGTGCTGCTGCCCGACAACCA
CTACCTGAGCACCCAGTCCGCCCTGAGCAAAGACCCCAACGAGAAGCGCGATCACATGGTCCTGCTGGAG
TTCGTGACCGCCGCCGGGATCACTCTCGGCATGGACGAGCTGTACAAGTAAGATGCATCGCATCGCCTTC
TATCGCCTTCTTGACGAGTTCTTCTGAGCGGGACTCTGGGGTTCGATAAAATAAAAGATTTTATTTAGTC
TCCAGAAAAAGGGGGGAATGAAAGACCCCACCTGTAGGTTTGGCAAGCTAGCTTAAGTAACGCCATTTTG
CAAGGCATGGAAAAATACATAACTGAGAATAGAGAAGTTCAGATCAAGGTCAGGAACAGATGGAACAGCT
GAATATGGGCCAAACAGGATATCTGTGGTAAGCAGTTCCTGCCCCGGCTCAGGGCCAAGAACAGATGGAA
CAGCTGAATATGGGCCAAACAGGATATCTGTGGTAAGCAGTTCCTGCCCCGGCTCAGGGCCAAGAACAGA
TGGTCCCCAGATGCGGTCCAGCCCTCAGCAGTTTCTAGAGAACCATCAGATGTTTCCAGGGTGCCCCAAG
GACCTGAAATGACCCTGTGCCTTATTTGAACTAACCAATCAGTTCGCTTCTCGCTTCTGTTCGCGCGCTT
CTGCTCCCCGAGCTCAATAAAAGAGCCCACAACCCCTCACTCGGGGCGCCAGTCCTCCGATTGACTGAGT
CGCCCGGGTACCCGTGTATCCAATAAACCCTCTTGCAGTTGCATCCGACTTGTGGTCTCGCTGTTCCTTG
GGAGGGTCTCCTCTGAGTGATTGACTACCCGTCAGCGGGGGTCTTTCATTTGGGGGCTCGTCCGGGATCG
GGAGACCCCTGCCCAGGGACCACCGACCCACCACCGGGAGGTAAGCTGGCTGCCTCGCGCGTTTCGGTGA
TGACGGTGAAAACCTCTGACACATGCAGCTCCCGGAGACGGTCACAGCTTGTCTGTAAGCGGATGCCGGG
AGCAGACAAGCCCGTCAGGGCGCGTCAGCGGGTGTTGGCGGGTGTCGGGGCGCAGCCATGACCCAGTCAC
GTAGCGATAGCGGAGTGTATCTAGCTAGGTAGCTAGAGGATCTTTGTGAAGGAACCTTACTTCTGTGGTG
TGACATAATTGGACAAACTACCTACAGAGATTTAAAGCTCTAAGGTAAATATAAAATTTTTAAGTGTATA
ATGTGTTAAACTACTGATTCTAATTGTTTGTGTATTTTAGATTCCAACCTATGGAACTGATGAATGGGAG
CAGTGGTGGAATGCCTTTAATGAGGAAAACCTGTTTTGCTCAGAAGAAATGCCATCTAGTGATGATGAGG
CTACTGCTGACTCTCAACATTCTACTCCTCCAAAAAAGAAGAGAAAGGTAGAAGACCCCAAGGACTTTCC
TTCAGAATTGCTAAGTTTTTTGAGTCATGCTGTGTTTAGTAATAGAACTCTTGCTTGCTTTGCTATTTAC
ACCACAAAGGAAAAAGCTGCACTGCTATACAAGAAAATTATGGAAAAATATTTGATGTATAGTGCCTTGA
CTAGAGATCATAATCAGCCATACCACATTTGTAGAGGTTTTACTTGCTTTAAAAAACCTCCCACACCTCC
CCCTGAACCTGAAACATAAAATGAATGCAATTGTTGTTGTTAACTTGTTTATTGCAGCTTATAATGGTTA
CAAATAAAGCAATAGCATCACAAATTTCACAAATAAAGCATTTTTTTCACTGCATTCTAGTTGTGGTTTG
TCCAAACTCATCAATGTATCTTATCATGTCTGGATCAGCTTCAGAAGATGGCGGAGGGCCTCCAACACAG
TAATTTTCCTCCCGACTCTTAAAATAGAAAATGTCAAGTCAGTTAAGCAGGAAGTGACTAACTGACCGCA
GCTGGCCGTGCGACATCCTCTTTTAATTAGTTGCTAGGCAACTGCCCTCCAGAGGGCAGTGTGGTTTTGC
AAGAGGAAGCAAAAAGCCTCTCCACCCAGGCCTAGAATGTTTCCACCCAATCATTACTATGACAACAGCT
GTTTTTTTTAGTATTAAGCAGAGGCCGGGGGCCCCTGGCCTCCGCTTACTCTGGAGAAAAAGAAGAGAGG
CATTGTAGAGGCTTCCAGAGGCAACTTGTCAAAACAGGACTGCTTCTATTTCTGTCACACTGTCTGGCCC
TGTCACAAGGTCCAGCACCTCCATACCCCCTTTAATAAGCAGTTTGGGAACGGGTGCGGGTCTTACTCCG
CCCATCCCGCCCCTAACTCCGCCCAGTTCCGCCCATTCTCCGCCCCATGGCTGACTAATTTTTTTTATTT
ATGCAGAGGCCGAGGCCGCCTCGGCCTCTGAGCTATTCCAGAAGTAGTGAGGAGGCTTTTTTGGAGGCTG
CATTAATGAATCGGCCAACGCGCGGGGAGAGGCGGTTTGCGTATTGGGCGCTCTTCCGCTTCCTCGCTCA
CTGACTCGCTGCGCTCGGTCGTTCGGCTGCGGCGAGCGGTATCAGCTCACTCAAAGGCGGTAATACGGTT
ATCCACAGAATCAGGGGATAACGCAGGAAAGAACATGTGAGCAAAAGGCCAGCAAAAGGCCAGGAACCGT
AAAAAGGCCGCGTTGCTGGCGTTTTTCCATAGGCTCCGCCCCCCTGACGAGCATCACAAAAATCGACGCT
CAAGTCAGAGGTGGCGAAACCCGACAGGACTATAAAGATACCAGGCGTTTCCCCCTGGAAGCTCCCTCGT
GCGCTCTCCTGTTCCGACCCTGCCGCTTACCGGATACCTGTCCGCCTTTCTCCCTTCGGGAAGCGTGGCG
CTTTCTCATAGCTCACGCTGTAGGTATCTCAGTTCGGTGTAGGTCGTTCGCTCCAAGCTGGGCTGTGTGC
ACGAACCCCCCGTTCAGCCCGACCGCTGCGCCTTATCCGGTAACTATCGTCTTGAGTCCAACCCGGTAAG
ACACGACTTATCGCCACTGGCAGCAGCCACTGGTAACAGGATTAGCAGAGCGAGGTATGTAGGCGGTGCT
ACAGAGTTCTTGAAGTGGTGGCCTAACTACGGCTACACTAGAAGGACAGTATTTGGTATCTGCGCTCTGC
TGAAGCCAGTTACCTTCGGAAAAAGAGTTGGTAGCTCTTGATCCGGCAAACAAACCACCGCTGGTAGCGG
TGGTTTTTTTGTTTGCAAGCAGCAGATTACGCGCAGAAAAAAAGGATCTCAAGAAGATCCTTTGATCTTT
TCTACGGGGTCTGACGCTCAGTGGAACGAAAACTCACGTTAAGGGATTTTGGTCATGAGATTATCAAAAA
GGATCTTCACCTAGATCCTTTTAAATTAAAAATGAAGTTTTAAATCAATCTAAAGTATATATGAGTAAAC
TTGGTCTGACAGTTACCAATGCTTAATCAGTGAGGCACCTATCTCAGCGATCTGTCTATTTCGTTCATCC
ATAGTTGCCTGACTCCCCGTCGTGTAGATAACTACGATACGGGAGGGCTTACCATCTGGCCCCAGTGCTG
CAATGATACCGCGAGACCCACGCTCACCGGCTCCAGATTTATCAGCAATAAACCAGCCAGCCGGAAGGGC
CGAGCGCAGAAGTGGTCCTGCAACTTTATCCGCCTCCATCCAGTCTATTAATTGTTGCCGGGAAGCTAGA
GTAAGTAGTTCGCCAGTTAATAGTTTGCGCAACGTTGTTGCCATTGCTGCAGGCATCGTGGTGTCACGCT
CGTCGTTTGGTATGGCTTCATTCAGCTCCGGTTCCCAACGATCAAGGCGAGTTACATGATCCCCCATGTT
GTGCAAAAAAGCGGTTAGCTCCTTCGGTCCTCCGATCGTTGTCAGAAGTAAGTTGGCCGCAGTGTTATCA
CTCATGGTTATGGCAGCACTGCATAATTCTCTTACTGTCATGCCATCCGTAAGATGCTTTTCTGTGACTG
GTGAGTACTCAACCAAGTCATTCTGAGAATAGTGTATGCGGCGACCGAGTTGCTCTTGCCCGGCGTCAAT
ACGGGATAATACCGCGCCACATAGCAGAACTTTAAAAGTGCTCATCATTGGAAAACGTTCTTCGGGGCGA
AAACTCTCAAGGATCTTACCGCTGTTGAGATCCAGTTCGATGTAACCCACTCGTGCACCCAACTGATCTT
CAGCATCTTTTACTTTCACCAGCGTTTCTGGGTGAGCAAAAACAGGAAGGCAAAATGCCGCAAAAAAGGG
AATAAGGGCGACACGGAAATGTTGAATACTCATACTCTTCCTTTTTCAATATTATTGAAGCATTTATCAG
GGTTATTGTCTCATGAGCGGATACATATTTGAATGTATTTAGAAAAATAAACAAATAGGGGTTCCGCGCA
CATTTCCCCGAAAAGTGCCACCTGACGTCTAAGAAACCATTATTATCATGACATTAACCTATAAAAATAG
GCGTATCACGAGGCCCTTTCGTCTCGCGCGTTTCGGTGATGACGGTGAAAACCTCTGACACATGCAGCTC
CCGGAGACGGTCACAGCTTGTCTGTAAGCGGATGCCGGGAGCAGACAAGCCCGTCAGGGCGCGTCAGCGG
GTGTTGGCGGGTGTCGGGGCTGGCTTAACTATGCGGCATCAGAGCAGATTGTACTGAGAGTGCACCATAT
GCGGTGTGAAATACCGCACAGATGCGTAAGGAGAAAATACCGCATCAGGCGCCATTCGCCATTCAGGCTG
CGCAACTGTTGGGAAGGGCGATCGGTGCGGGCCTCTTCGCTATTACGCCAGCGCG
